Addgene plasmid #46439: pGEX Grb14-SH2
Depositing lab: Bruce Mayer. Depositing organization: University of Connecticut Health Center. Publication: High-throughput phosphotyrosine profiling using SH2 domains. Machida K, Thompson CM, Dierck K, Jablonowski K, Karkkainen S, Liu B, Zhang H, Nash PD, Newman DK, Nollau P, Pawson T, Renkema GH, Saksela K, Schiller MR, Shin DG, Mayer BJ. Mol Cell. 2007 Jun 22;26(6):899-915. 10.1016/j.molcel.2007.05.031 PubMed 17588523.
Backbone
  Vector backbone: pGEX6P1
  Backbone manufacturer: GE Healthcare Biosciences
  Backbone size w/o insert (bp): 4900
  Vector type: Bacterial Expression
Growth in bacteria
  Bacterial resistance: Ampicillin, 100 μg/mL
  Growth temperature: 37°C
  Growth strain: DH5alpha
  Copy number: Low Copy
Gene/Insert
  Gene/Insert name: Grb14 (alt name: GRB14)
  Species: H. sapiens (human)
  Insert size (bp): 375
  Mutation: contains amino acids 427-540
  Entrez Gene: GRB14
  Promoter: Tac
  Tag / fusion protein: GST (N terminal on backbone); PreScission (N terminal on backbone)
  Cloning method: Restriction Enzyme; 5′ cloning site BamHI (not destroyed); 3′ cloning site EcoRI (not destroyed)
  Sequencing primers: 5′ pGEX-5; 3′ pGEX-3
Terms and licenses: Academic/Nonprofit Terms; Industry Terms: Not Available to Industry
Depositor comments: The molecular weight of the GST fusion protein is approximately 38.5 kDa
How to cite: pGEX Grb14-SH2 was a gift from Bruce Mayer (Addgene plasmid # 46439 ; http://n2t.net/addgene:46439 ; RRID:Addgene_46439)
