[The description below was written by a language model from this plasmid's Addgene catalogue record and pLannotate feature annotations shown in this document.]
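Description:
pGEX Grb14-SH2 is a bacterial expression plasmid built on the commercial pGEX6P1 backbone for producing the SH2 domain of human GRB14 as a glutathione S-transferase fusion protein in E. coli. The annotated full sequence is about 5.3 kb. The plasmid replicates from a ColE1/pMB1-family origin and is selected with ampicillin through the β-lactamase (AmpR) gene. The catalogue lists it as low copy, whereas the automated annotation labels the origin generically as high-copy and detects only small fragments of rop and the pBR322 bom region.

The insert is a roughly 375 bp fragment encoding amino acids 427–540 of GRB14, an adapter protein that binds activated receptor tyrosine kinases such as the insulin receptor. It was cloned between BamHI and EcoRI sites, both of which were retained. It lies in frame downstream of the Schistosoma japonicum GST coding sequence, and the record notes a PreScission protease recognition site between the two, which allows the GST moiety to be cleaved off after purification. Transcription is driven by the hybrid tac promoter with an adjacent lac operator. The plasmid also carries lacI under the lacIq promoter, so expression is repressed until induced with IPTG regardless of host strain. A residual lac promoter/operator and lacZα fragment downstream of lacI are backbone remnants.

The depositor gives the fusion protein's mass as approximately 38.5 kDa. Judging from the associated publication on SH2-domain-based phosphotyrosine profiling, the purified GST–SH2 protein is intended as an affinity probe for detecting or capturing tyrosine-phosphorylated binding partners.
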