Features (pLannotate 1.2.2; 17 found; start..end, strand, type, name):
      6..107     -  CDS            yciV (fragment): RNAAM_ECOLI - Also known as trpH From Escherichia coli (strain K12).
    183..211     +  promoter       tac promoter: strong E. coli promoter; hybrid between the trp and lac UV5 promoters
    219..235     +  protein_bind   lac operator: The lac repressor binds to the lac operator to inhibit transcription in E. coli. This inhibition can be relieved by adding lactose or isopropyl-β-D-thiogalactopyranoside (IPTG). lac repressor encoded by lacI
    258..911     +  CDS            GST26_SCHJA: Experimental evidence at protein level: Swiss-Prot protein existence level 1. GST isoenzymes appear to play a central role in the parasite detoxification system. Other functions are also suspected including a role in increasing the solubility of haematin in the parasite gut. From Schistosoma japonicum (Blood fluke).
    939..1304    +  CDS            GRB14 (fragment): GRB14_HUMAN - Experimental evidence at protein level: Swiss-Prot protein existence level 1. Adapter protein which modulates coupling of cell surface receptor kinases with specific signaling pathways. Binds to, and suppresses signals from, the activated insulin receptor (INSR). Potent inhibitor of insulin-stimulated MAPK3 phosphorylation. Plays a critical role regulating PDPK1 membrane translocation in response to insulin stimulation and serves as an adapter protein to recruit PDPK1 to activated insulin receptor, thus promoting PKB/AKT1 phosphorylation and transduction of the insulin signal. Fr
   1361..1400    +  CDS            rop (fragment): Rop protein, which maintains plasmids at low copy number; rop
   1502..1542    +  misc_feature   bom (fragment): basis of mobility region from pBR322
   1647..1751    +  promoter       AmpR promoter: bla
   1752..2612    +  CDS            AmpR: β-lactamase; bla; confers resistance to ampicillin, carbenicillin, and related antibiotics
   2783..3371    +  rep_origin     ori: high-copy-number ColE1/pMB1/pBR322/pUC origin of replication
   3557..3608    -  misc_feature   bom (fragment): basis of mobility region from pBR322
   3615..3692    +  promoter       lacIq promoter: lacI (mutant); In the lacIq allele, a single base change in the promoter boosts expression of the lacI gene about 10-fold.
   3693..4775    +  CDS            lacI: lac repressor; lacI; The lac repressor binds to the lac operator to inhibit transcription in E. coli. This inhibition can be relieved by adding lactose or isopropyl-β-D-thiogalactopyranoside (IPTG).
   4788..4809    +  protein_bind   CAP binding site: CAP binding activates transcription in the presence of cAMP. E. coli catabolite activator protein
   4824..4854    +  promoter       lac promoter: promoter for the E. coli lac operon
   4862..4878    +  protein_bind   lac operator: The lac repressor binds to the lac operator to inhibit transcription in E. coli. This inhibition can be relieved by adding lactose or isopropyl-β-D-thiogalactopyranoside (IPTG). lac repressor encoded by lacI
   4898..5071    +  CDS            lacZα: LacZα fragment of β-galactosidase; lacZ fragment
>Addgene plasmid #46439 | pGEX Grb14-SH2 | depositor full sequence | sequence record 65599 | Full Sequence
ACGTTATCGACTGCACGGTGCACCAATGCTTCTGGCGTCAGGCAGCCATCGGAAGCTGTGGTATGGCTGT
GCAGGTCGTAAATCACTGCATAATTCGTGTCGCTCAAGGCGCACTCCCGTTCTGGATAATGTTTTTTGCG
CCGACATCATAACGGTTCTGGCAAATATTCTGAAATGAGCTGTTGACAATTAATCATCGGCTCGTATAAT
GTGTGGAATTGTGAGCGGATAACAATTTCACACAGGAAACAGTATTCATGTCCCCTATACTAGGTTATTG
GAAAATTAAGGGCCTTGTGCAACCCACTCGACTTCTTTTGGAATATCTTGAAGAAAAATATGAAGAGCAT
TTGTATGAGCGCGATGAAGGTGATAAATGGCGAAACAAAAAGTTTGAATTGGGTTTGGAGTTTCCCAATC
TTCCTTATTATATTGATGGTGATGTTAAATTAACACAGTCTATGGCCATCATACGTTATATAGCTGACAA
GCACAACATGTTGGGTGGTTGTCCAAAAGAGCGTGCAGAGATTTCAATGCTTGAAGGAGCGGTTTTGGAT
ATTAGATACGGTGTTTCGAGAATTGCATATAGTAAAGACTTTGAAACTCTCAAAGTTGATTTTCTTAGCA
AGCTACCTGAAATGCTGAAAATGTTCGAAGATCGTTTATGTCATAAAACATATTTAAATGGTGATCATGT
AACCCATCCTGACTTCATGTTGTATGACGCTCTTGATGTTGTTTTATACATGGACCCAATGTGCCTGGAT
GCGTTCCCAAAATTAGTTTGTTTTAAAAAACGTATTGAAGCTATCCCACAAATTGATAAGTACTTGAAAT
CCAGCAAGTATATAGCATGGCCTTTGCAGGGCTGGCAAGCCACGTTTGGTGGTGGCGACCATCCTCCAAA
ATCGGATCTGGAAGTTCTGTTCCAGGGGCCCCTGGGATCCGGGCGCGCCATGTCTGCCACAAACATGGCT
ATCCACCGGTCCCAGCCATGGTTTCACCACAAAATTTCTAGAGATGAGGCTCAGCGATTGATTATTCAGC
AAGGACTTGTGGATGGAGTTTTCTTGGTACGGGATAGTCAGAGTAACCCCAAAACTTTCGTACTGTCAAT
GAGTCATGGACAAAAAATAAAGCACTTTCAAATTATACCAGTAGAAGATGACGGTGAAATGTTCCACACA
CTGGATGATGGCCACACAAGATTTACAGATCTAATACAGCTGGTGGAGTTCTATCAACTCAATAAGGGCG
TTCTTCCTTGCAAGTTGAAACATTATTGTGCTAGGATTGCTCTCTTAATTAACGAATTCCCGGGTCGACT
CGAGCGGCCGCATCGTGACTGACTGACGATCTGCCTCGCGCGTTTCGGTGATGACGGTGAAAACCTCTGA
CACATGCAGCTCCCGGAGACGGTCACAGCTTGTCTGTAAGCGGATGCCGGGAGCAGACAAGCCCGTCAGG
GCGCGTCAGCGGGTGTTGGCGGGTGTCGGGGCGCAGCCATGACCCAGTCACGTAGCGATAGCGGAGTGTA
TAATTCTTGAAGACGAAAGGGCCTCGTGATACGCCTATTTTTATAGGTTAATGTCATGATAATAATGGTT
TCTTAGACGTCAGGTGGCACTTTTCGGGGAAATGTGCGCGGAACCCCTATTTGTTTATTTTTCTAAATAC
ATTCAAATATGTATCCGCTCATGAGACAATAACCCTGATAAATGCTTCAATAATATTGAAAAAGGAAGAG
TATGAGTATTCAACATTTCCGTGTCGCCCTTATTCCCTTTTTTGCGGCATTTTGCCTTCCTGTTTTTGCT
CACCCAGAAACGCTGGTGAAAGTAAAAGATGCTGAAGATCAGTTGGGTGCACGAGTGGGTTACATCGAAC
TGGATCTCAACAGCGGTAAGATCCTTGAGAGTTTTCGCCCCGAAGAACGTTTTCCAATGATGAGCACTTT
TAAAGTTCTGCTATGTGGCGCGGTATTATCCCGTGTTGACGCCGGGCAAGAGCAACTCGGTCGCCGCATA
CACTATTCTCAGAATGACTTGGTTGAGTACTCACCAGTCACAGAAAAGCATCTTACGGATGGCATGACAG
TAAGAGAATTATGCAGTGCTGCCATAACCATGAGTGATAACACTGCGGCCAACTTACTTCTGACAACGAT
CGGAGGACCGAAGGAGCTAACCGCTTTTTTGCACAACATGGGGGATCATGTAACTCGCCTTGATCGTTGG
GAACCGGAGCTGAATGAAGCCATACCAAACGACGAGCGTGACACCACGATGCCTGCAGCAATGGCAACAA
CGTTGCGCAAACTATTAACTGGCGAACTACTTACTCTAGCTTCCCGGCAACAATTAATAGACTGGATGGA
GGCGGATAAAGTTGCAGGACCACTTCTGCGCTCGGCCCTTCCGGCTGGCTGGTTTATTGCTGATAAATCT
GGAGCCGGTGAGCGTGGGTCTCGCGGTATCATTGCAGCACTGGGGCCAGATGGTAAGCCCTCCCGTATCG
TAGTTATCTACACGACGGGGAGTCAGGCAACTATGGATGAACGAAATAGACAGATCGCTGAGATAGGTGC
CTCACTGATTAAGCATTGGTAACTGTCAGACCAAGTTTACTCATATATACTTTAGATTGATTTAAAACTT
CATTTTTAATTTAAAAGGATCTAGGTGAAGATCCTTTTTGATAATCTCATGACCAAAATCCCTTAACGTG
AGTTTTCGTTCCACTGAGCGTCAGACCCCGTAGAAAAGATCAAAGGATCTTCTTGAGATCCTTTTTTTCT
GCGCGTAATCTGCTGCTTGCAAACAAAAAAACCACCGCTACCAGCGGTGGTTTGTTTGCCGGATCAAGAG
CTACCAACTCTTTTTCCGAAGGTAACTGGCTTCAGCAGAGCGCAGATACCAAATACTGTCCTTCTAGTGT
AGCCGTAGTTAGGCCACCACTTCAAGAACTCTGTAGCACCGCCTACATACCTCGCTCTGCTAATCCTGTT
ACCAGTGGCTGCTGCCAGTGGCGATAAGTCGTGTCTTACCGGGTTGGACTCAAGACGATAGTTACCGGAT
AAGGCGCAGCGGTCGGGCTGAACGGGGGGTTCGTGCACACAGCCCAGCTTGGAGCGAACGACCTACACCG
AACTGAGATACCTACAGCGTGAGCTATGAGAAAGCGCCACGCTTCCCGAAGGGAGAAAGGCGGACAGGTA
TCCGGTAAGCGGCAGGGTCGGAACAGGAGAGCGCACGAGGGAGCTTCCAGGGGGAAACGCCTGGTATCTT
TATAGTCCTGTCGGGTTTCGCCACCTCTGACTTGAGCGTCGATTTTTGTGATGCTCGTCAGGGGGGCGGA
GCCTATGGAAAAACGCCAGCAACGCGGCCTTTTTACGGTTCCTGGCCTTTTGCTGGCCTTTTGCTCACAT
GTTCTTTCCTGCGTTATCCCCTGATTCTGTGGATAACCGTATTACCGCCTTTGAGTGAGCTGATACCGCT
CGCCGCAGCCGAACGACCGAGCGCAGCGAGTCAGTGAGCGAGGAAGCGGAAGAGCGCCTGATGCGGTATT
TTCTCCTTACGCATCTGTGCGGTATTTCACACCGCATAAATTCCGACACCATCGAATGGTGCAAAACCTT
TCGCGGTATGGCATGATAGCGCCCGGAAGAGAGTCAATTCAGGGTGGTGAATGTGAAACCAGTAACGTTA
TACGATGTCGCAGAGTATGCCGGTGTCTCTTATCAGACCGTTTCCCGCGTGGTGAACCAGGCCAGCCACG
TTTCTGCGAAAACGCGGGAAAAAGTGGAAGCGGCGATGGCGGAGCTGAATTACATTCCCAACCGCGTGGC
ACAACAACTGGCGGGCAAACAGTCGTTGCTGATTGGCGTTGCCACCTCCAGTCTGGCCCTGCACGCGCCG
TCGCAAATTGTCGCGGCGATTAAATCTCGCGCCGATCAACTGGGTGCCAGCGTGGTGGTGTCGATGGTAG
AACGAAGCGGCGTCGAAGCCTGTAAAGCGGCGGTGCACAATCTTCTCGCGCAACGCGTCAGTGGGCTGAT
CATTAACTATCCGCTGGATGACCAGGATGCCATTGCTGTGGAAGCTGCCTGCACTAATGTTCCGGCGTTA
TTTCTTGATGTCTCTGACCAGACACCCATCAACAGTATTATTTTCTCCCATGAAGACGGTACGCGACTGG
GCGTGGAGCATCTGGTCGCATTGGGTCACCAGCAAATCGCGCTGTTAGCGGGCCCATTAAGTTCTGTCTC
GGCGCGTCTGCGTCTGGCTGGCTGGCATAAATATCTCACTCGCAATCAAATTCAGCCGATAGCGGAACGG
GAAGGCGACTGGAGTGCCATGTCCGGTTTTCAACAAACCATGCAAATGCTGAATGAGGGCATCGTTCCCA
CTGCGATGCTGGTTGCCAACGATCAGATGGCGCTGGGCGCAATGCGCGCCATTACCGAGTCCGGGCTGCG
CGTTGGTGCGGATATCTCGGTAGTGGGATACGACGATACCGAAGACAGCTCATGTTATATCCCGCCGTCA
ACCACCATCAAACAGGATTTTCGCCTGCTGGGGCAAACCAGCGTGGACCGCTTGCTGCAACTCTCTCAGG
GCCAGGCGGTGAAGGGCAATCAGCTGTTGCCCGTCTCACTGGTGAAAAGAAAAACCACCCTGGCGCCCAA
TACGCAAACCGCCTCTCCCCGCGCGTTGGCCGATTCATTAATGCAGCTGGCACGACAGGTTTCCCGACTG
GAAAGCGGGCAGTGAGCGCAACGCAATTAATGTGAGTTAGCTCACTCATTAGGCACCCCAGGCTTTACAC
TTTATGCTTCCGGCTCGTATGTTGTGTGGAATTGTGAGCGGATAACAATTTCACACAGGAAACAGCTATG
ACCATGATTACGGATTCACTGGCCGTCGTTTTACAACGTCGTGACTGGGAAAACCCTGGCGTTACCCAAC
TTAATCGCCTTGCAGCACATCCCCCTTTCGCCAGCTGGCGTAATAGCGAAGAGGCCCGCACCGATCGCCC
TTCCCAACAGTTGCGCAGCCTGAATGGCGAATGGCGCTTTGCCTGGTTTCCGGCACCAGAAGCGGTGCCG
GAAAGCTGGCTGGAGTGCGATCTTCCTGAGGCCGATACTGTCGTCGTCCCCTCAAACTGGCAGATGCACG
GTTACGATGCGCCCATCTACACCAACGTAACCTATCCCATTACGGTCAATCCGCCGTTTGTTCCCACGGA
GAATCCGACGGGTTGTTACTCGCTCACATTTAATGTTGATGAAAGCTGGCTACAGGAAGGCCAGACGCGA
ATTATTTTTGATGGCGTTGGAATT
