>Addgene plasmid #46439 | pGEX Grb14-SH2 | depositor partial sequence | sequence record 65600 | Insert sequence
GGATCCGGGCGCGCCATGTCTGCCACAAACATGGCTATCCACCGGTCCCAGCCATGGTTTCACCACAAAA
TTTCTAGAGATGAGGCTCAGCGATTGATTATTCAGCAAGGACTTGTGGATGGAGTTTTCTTGGTACGGGA
TAGTCAGAGTAACCCCAAAACTTTCGTACTGTCAATGAGTCATGGACAAAAAATAAAGCACTTTCAAATT
ATACCAGTAGAAGATGACGGTGAAATGTTCCACACACTGGATGATGGCCACACAAGATTTACAGATCTAA
TACAGCTGGTGGAGTTCTATCAACTCAATAAGGGCGTTCTTCCTTGCAAGTTGAAACATTATTGTGCTAG
GATTGCTCTCTTAATTAACGAATTC
