>Addgene plasmid #46439 | pGEX Grb14-SH2 | addgene partial sequence | sequence record 66743 | pGEX5
TTCCAGGGGCCCCTGGGATCCGGGCGCGCCATGTCTGCCACAAACATGGCTATCCACCGGTCCCAGCCAT
GGTTTCACCACAAAATTTCTAGAGATGAGGCTCAGCGATTGATTATTCAGCAAGGACTTGTGGATGGAGT
TTTCTTGGTACGGGATAGTCAGAGTAACCCCAAAACTTTCGTACTGTCAATGAGTCATGGACAAAAAATA
AAGCACTTTCAAATTATACCAGTAGAAGATGACGGTGAAATGTTCCACACACTGGATGATGGCCACACAA
GATTTACAGATCTAATACAGCTGGTGGAGTTCTATCAACTCAATAAGGGCGTTCTTCCTTGCAAGTTGAA
ACATTATTGTGCTAGGATTGCTCTCTTAATTAACGAATTCCCGGGTCGACTCGAGCGGCCGCATCGTGAC
TGACTGACGATCTGCCTCGCGCGTTTCGGTGATGACGGTGAAAACCTCTGACACATGCAGCTCCCGGAGA
CGGTCACAGCTTGTCTGTAAGCGGATGCCGGGAGCAGACAAGCCCGTCAGGGCGCGTCAGCGGGTGTTGG
CGGGTGTCGGGGCGCAGCCATGACCCAGTCACGTAGCGATAGCGGAGTGTATAATTCTTGAAGACGAAAG
GGCCTCGTGATACGCCTATTTTTATAGGTTAATGTCATGATAATAATGGTTTCTTAGACGTCAGGTGGCA
CTTTTCGGGGAAATGTGCGCGGAACCCCTATTTGTTTATTTTTCTAAATACATTCAAATATGTATCCGCT
CATGAGACAATAACCCTGATAAATGCTTCAA
